Addgene plasmid #21240: PKC epsilon WT
Depositing lab: Bernard Weinstein. Depositing organization: Columbia University. Publication: Roles of specific isoforms of protein kinase C in the transcriptional control of cyclin D1 and related genes. Soh JW, Weinstein IB. J Biol Chem. 2003 Sep 5. 278(36):34709-16. 10.1074/jbc.M302016200 PubMed 12794082.
Backbone
  Vector backbone: pHACE
  Backbone size w/o insert (bp): 5400
  Vector type: Mammalian Expression
  Selectable markers: Neomycin (select with G418)
Growth in bacteria
  Bacterial resistance: Ampicillin, 100 μg/mL
  Growth temperature: 37°C
  Growth strain: DH5alpha
  Copy number: High Copy
Gene/Insert
  Gene/Insert name: PKC epsilon (alt name: protein kinase C, epsilon)
  Species: M. musculus (mouse)
  Insert size (bp): 2193
  Entrez Gene: Prkce (a.k.a. 5830406C15Rik, PKC[e], PKCepsilon, Pkce)
  Tag / fusion protein: HA (C terminal on backbone)
  Cloning method: Restriction Enzyme; 5′ cloning site EcoRI (not destroyed); 3′ cloning site EcoRI (not destroyed)
  Sequencing primers: 5′ T7; 3′ SP6
Terms and licenses: Academic/Nonprofit Terms; Industry Terms: Not Available to Industry
How to cite: PKC epsilon WT was a gift from Bernard Weinstein (Addgene plasmid # 21240 ; http://n2t.net/addgene:21240 ; RRID:Addgene_21240)
