[The description below was written by a language model from this plasmid's Addgene catalogue record.]
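Description:
PKC epsilon WT is a mammalian expression plasmid built on the pHACE backbone (about 5.4 kb without insert) that carries the wild-type coding sequence of mouse protein kinase C epsilon (Prkce), an insert of roughly 2.2 kb. The cDNA was placed into the vector by restriction cloning, with EcoRI sites retained at both the 5′ and 3′ junctions. Because both ends use the same enzyme, the cloning was not inherently directional. The backbone supplies an HA epitope tag that is fused to the C terminus of the kinase, allowing the expressed protein to be detected or immunoprecipitated with anti-HA antibodies and distinguished from endogenous PKC epsilon. T7 and SP6 are listed as the flanking sequencing primers, which indicates that these phage promoter sequences border the cloning site. The record does not state which promoter drives expression in mammalian cells, and no feature table is available to confirm other regulatory elements such as the polyadenylation signal or the origin of replication.

In bacteria the plasmid is maintained at high copy number under ampicillin selection. A neomycin resistance marker permits G418 selection of transfected mammalian cells, so the construct can be used for stable line generation as well as transient expression. The "WT" designation marks it as the unmodified form of the kinase. The associated publication concerns the roles of specific PKC isoforms in the transcriptional control of cyclin D1 and related genes, so the plasmid's typical use is overexpression of tagged PKC epsilon in cultured cells to examine isoform-specific signalling and its effects on gene expression.
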