>Addgene plasmid #21240 | PKC epsilon WT | addgene partial sequence | sequence record 27041 | 21240 with SP6
ATGGATATCTGCAGAATTGGATCCTTAGGCGTAGTCAGGCACGTCGTAAGGATAGAATTGGGGCATCAGG
TCTTCACCAAAGTAGGAGAAGCCTTTGAATTCTTCCTGGTTGATCTGCTTAATGATTGCTTCATCCACAA
GTGTAAGTATTGGCTCTTCCCGCGTAAAGTCTTGGTCAAAGTTATTGACATCTCTTTTGGTTTTAATTCT
CGGCTTGAAGGGGGGCTTGATTTTCTTCTGCTCCAGCAGTACCCAGTCAATCTCCTTGAAGAATGGATGT
TGCTTGATGGCGTCCTCCCCGTTCTGCGCTGCCACACAGCCCAGGCGCTTGTGCGGGTTCTTGGTCATGA
AAGCTTTCAGGATGCTGACAGCTTCCTTGCTAAGCCAGACAGGATAGAGAACATCATCATGAAGGATGGA
TTCGAACAAGTCGTCCTCGTTGTCAGCTTCAAAGGGGGGCTGCCCAGCCATCATCTCGTACATCAGCACC
CCCAGGGCCCACCAGTCCACTGAGGGGCCGTACTCCAACTCCTGTAGGATCTCTGGAGCTATGTAGTCAG
GAGTCCCACAGAAGGTGGTAGTTGTCACACCATTCATAATCCCTTCCTTGCACATCCCAAAGTCAGCCAG
CTTGCAGTGGCCTTCTGCATCTAGAAGGATGTTGTCCAGTTTCAAATCCCTGTAGATCACTC
